LOCUS       Exported 6969 bp ds-DNA circular SYN 13-MAY-2021
DEFINITION  Protein expression and purification of DLG4_PDZ_3.
ACCESSION   .
VERSION     .
KEYWORDS    pHH0103_DLG4_PDZ_3
SOURCE      synthetic DNA construct
  ORGANISM  synthetic DNA construct
REFERENCE   1 (bases 1 to 6969)
  TITLE     Sidhu Lab peptide-recognition modules (PRMs)
REFERENCE   2 (bases 1 to 6969)
  AUTHORS   .
  TITLE     Direct Submission
  JOURNAL   Exported May 13, 2021 from SnapGene Server 1.1.58
            http://www.snapgene.com
FEATURES             Location/Qualifiers
     source          1..6969
                     /organism="synthetic DNA construct"
                     /mol_type="other DNA"
     promoter        1..29
                     /label=tac promoter
                     /note="strong E. coli promoter; hybrid between the trp and
                     lac UV5 promoters"
     protein_bind    37..53
                     /label=lac operator
                     /bound_moiety="lac repressor encoded by lacI"
                     /note="The lac repressor binds to the lac operator to
                     inhibit transcription in E. coli. This inhibition can be
                     relieved by adding lactose or
                     isopropyl-beta-D-thiogalactopyranoside (IPTG)."
     primer_bind     42..64
                     /label=M13/pUC Reverse
                     /note="In lacZ gene"
     CDS             138..155
                     /codon_start=1
                     /product="6xHis affinity tag"
                     /label=6xHis
                     /translation="HHHHHH"
     CDS             171..824
                     /codon_start=1
                     /product="glutathione S-transferase from Schistosoma
                     japonicum"
                     /label=GST
                     /translation="MSPILGYWKIKGLVQPTRLLLEYLEEKYEEHLYERDEGDKWRNKK
                     FELGLEFPNLPYYIDGDVKLTQSMAIIRYIADKHNMLGGCPKERAEISMLEGAVLDIRY
                     GVSRIAYSKDFETLKVDFLSKLPEMLKMFEDRLCHKTYLNGDHVTHPDFMLYDALDVVL
                     YMDPMCLDAFPKLVCFKKRIEAIPQIDKYLKSSKYIAWPLQGWQATFGGGDHPPK"
     primer_bind     782..804
                     /label=pGEX 5'
                     /note="pGEX vectors, Glutathione-S-transferase, forward
                     primer"
     CDS             831..854
                     /codon_start=1
                     /product="recognition and cleavage site for human
                     rhinovirus 3C and PreScission proteases"
                     /label=HRV 3C site
                     /translation="LEVLFQGP"
     CDS             867..884
                     /codon_start=1
                     /product="thrombin recognition and cleavage site"
                     /label=thrombin site
                     /translation="LVPRGS"
     terminator      1164..1211
                     /label=fd terminator
                     /note="central terminator from bacteriophage fd (Otsuka and
                     Kunisawa, 1982)"
     rep_origin      complement(2804..3259)
                     /direction=LEFT
                     /label=f1 ori
                     /note="f1 bacteriophage origin of replication; arrow
                     indicates direction of (+) strand synthesis"
     primer_bind     complement(2941..2962)
                     /label=F1ori-F
                     /note="F1 origin, forward primer"
     primer_bind     3153..3172
                     /label=F1ori-R
                     /note="F1 origin, reverse primer"
     primer_bind     complement(3301..3323)
                     /label=pGEX 3'
                     /note="pGEX vectors, reverse primer"
     misc_feature    3409..3549
                     /label=bom
                     /note="basis of mobility region from pBR322"
     primer_bind     3464..3483
                     /label=pRS-marker
                     /note="pRS vectors, use to sequence yeast selectable
                     marker"
     primer_bind     complement(3564..3581)
                     /label=L4440
                     /note="L4440 vector, forward primer"
     rep_origin      complement(3735..4322)
                     /direction=LEFT
                     /label=ori
                     /note="high-copy-number ColE1/pMB1/pBR322/pUC origin of
                     replication"
     CDS             complement(4493..5353)
                     /codon_start=1
                     /gene="bla"
                     /product="beta-lactamase"
                     /label=AmpR
                     /note="confers resistance to ampicillin, carbenicillin, and
                     related antibiotics"
                     /translation="MSIQHFRVALIPFFAAFCLPVFAHPETLVKVKDAEDQLGARVGYI
                     ELDLNSGKILESFRPEERFPMMSTFKVLLCGAVLSRVDAGQEQLGRRIHYSQNDLVEYS
                     PVTEKHLTDGMTVRELCSAAITMSDNTAANLLLTTIGGPKELTAFLHNMGDHVTRLDRW
                     EPELNEAIPNDERDTTMPAAMATTLRKLLTGELLTLASRQQLIDWMEADKVAGPLLRSA
                     LPAGWFIADKSGAGERGSRGIIAALGPDGKPSRIVVIYTTGSQATMDERNRQIAEIGAS
                     LIKHW"
     primer_bind     5116..5135
                     /label=Amp-R
                     /note="Ampicillin resistance gene, reverse primer"
     promoter        complement(5354..5458)
                     /gene="bla"
                     /label=AmpR promoter
     primer_bind     5526..5544
                     /label=pBRforEco
                     /note="pBR322 vectors, upsteam of EcoRI site, forward
                     primer"
     promoter        5567..5644
                     /gene="lacI (mutant)"
                     /label=lacIq promoter
                     /note="In the lacIq allele, a single base change in the
                     promoter boosts expression of the lacI gene about 10-fold."
     CDS             5645..6727
                     /codon_start=1
                     /gene="lacI"
                     /product="lac repressor"
                     /label=lacI
                     /note="The lac repressor binds to the lac operator to
                     inhibit transcription in E. coli. This inhibition can be
                     relieved by adding lactose or
                     isopropyl-beta-D-thiogalactopyranoside (IPTG)."
                     /translation="MKPVTLYDVAEYAGVSYQTVSRVVNQASHVSAKTREKVEAAMAEL
                     NYIPNRVAQQLAGKQSLLIGVATSSLALHAPSQIVAAIKSRADQLGASVVVSMVERSGV
                     EACKAAVHNLLAQRVSGLIINYPLDDQDAIAVEAACTNVPALFLDVSDQTPINSIIFSH
                     EDGTRLGVEHLVALGHQQIALLAGPLSSVSARLRLAGWHKYLTRNQIQPIAEREGDWSA
                     MSGFQQTMQMLNEGIVPTAMLVANDQMALGAMRAITESGLRVGADISVVGYDDTEDSSC
                     YIPPLTTIKQDFRLLGQTSVDRLLQLSQGQAVKGNQLLPVSLVKRKTTLAPNTQTASPR
                     ALADSLMQLARQVSRLESGQ"
     primer_bind     complement(5664..5683)
                     /label=LacI-R
                     /note="LacI, reverse primer"
ORIGIN
        1 ttgacaatta atcatcggct cgtataatgt gtggaattgt gagcggataa caatttcaca
       61 caggaaacag ccagtccgtt taggtgtttt cacgagcact tcaccaacaa ggaccataga
      121 ttatgaaaat cgaagaacac catcaccatc accattccag cggtaagctt atgtccccta
      181 tactaggtta ttggaaaatt aagggccttg tgcaacccac tcgacttctt ttggaatatc
      241 ttgaagaaaa atatgaagag catttgtatg agcgcgatga aggtgataaa tggcgaaaca
      301 aaaagtttga attgggtttg gagtttccca atcttcctta ttatattgat ggtgatgtta
      361 aattaacaca gtctatggcc atcatacgtt atatagctga caagcacaac atgttgggtg
      421 gttgtccaaa agagcgtgca gagatttcaa tgcttgaagg agcggttttg gatattagat
      481 acggtgtttc gagaattgca tatagtaaag actttgaaac tctcaaagtt gattttctta
      541 gcaagctacc tgaaatgctg aaaatgttcg aagatcgttt atgtcataaa acatatttaa
      601 atggtgatca tgtaacccat cctgacttca tgttgtatga cgctcttgat gttgttttat
      661 acatggaccc aatgtgcctg gatgcgttcc caaaattagt ttgttttaaa aaacgtattg
      721 aagctatccc acaaattgat aagtacttga aatccagcaa gtatatagca tggcctttgc
      781 agggctggca agccacgttt ggtggtggcg accatcctcc aaaatcggat ctggaagttc
      841 tgttccaggg gcccctgtcc agcggtctgg ttccgcgtgg ttccggtacc gcggcccagc
      901 cggcccgtat tgtcatccat cgcggcagca ccggcctggg ttttaacatt gtgggcggtg
      961 aagacggcga aggtattttt atcagtttca tcctggcagg cggtccggct gatctgtccg
     1021 gcgaactgcg taaaggtgac cagattctga gcgtgaacgg cgttgatctg cgcaatgcat
     1081 ctcacgaaca agcggccatc gcgctgaaaa atgccggtca gaccgttacg attatcgccc
     1141 aatataaagc ggccgcatan nnnnnnnnnn nnnnnnnnnn nnnnnnnnnn nnnnnnnnnn
     1201 nnnnnnnnnn nnnnnnnnnn nnnnnnnnnn nnnnnnnnnn nnnnnnnnnn nnnnnnnnnn
     1261 nnnnnnnnnn nnnnnnnnnn nnnnnnnnnn nnnnnnnnnn ncnnnnnnnn nnnnnnnnnn
     1321 nnnnnnnnnn nnnnnnnnnn nnnnnnnnnn nnnnnnnnnn nnnnnnnnnn nnnnnnnnnn
     1381 nnnnnnnnnn nnnnnnnnnn agtttgtact ggtgacgaaa ctcagtgtct agctagagtg
     1441 gcnnnnnnnn nnnnnnnnnn nnnnnnnnnn nnnnnnnnnn nnnnnnnnnn nnnnnnnnnn
     1501 nnnnnnnnnn nnnnnnnnnn nnnnnnnnnn nnnnnnnnnn nnnnnnnnnn nnnnnnnnnn
     1561 nnnnnnnnnn nnnnnnnnnn nnnnnnnnnn ntggtttcat tggtgacgtt tccggccttg
     1621 ctaatggtaa tggtnnnnnn nnnnnnnnnn nnnnnnnnnn nnnnnnnnnn nnnnnnnnnn
     1681 nnnnnnnnnn nnnnnnacct ttaatgaata atttccgtca atatttacct tccctccctc
     1741 aatcggttga atgtcgccct tttgtctttg gcgctggtaa accatatgaa nnnnnnnnnn
     1801 nnnnnnnnnn nnnnnnnnnn nnnnnnnnnn nnnnnnnnnn nnnnnnnnnn nnnnnnnnnn
     1861 nnnnnnnnnn nnnnnntnnn nnnnnnnnnn nnnnnnnnnn nnnnnnnnnn nnnnnnnnnn
     1921 nnnnnnnnnn nctagcgccg ccctatacct tgtctgcctc cccgcgttgc gtcgcggtgc
     1981 atggagccgg gccacctcga cctgaatgga agccggcggc acctcgctaa cggattcacc
     2041 actccaagaa ttggagccaa tcaattcttg cggagaactg tgaatgcgca aaccaaccct
     2101 tggcagaaca tatccatcgc gtccgccatc tccagcagcc gcacgcggcg catctcgggc
     2161 agcgttgggt cctggccacg ggtgcgcatg atcgtgctcc tgtcgttgag gacccggcta
     2221 ggctggcggg gttgccttac tggttagcag aatgaatcac cgatacgcga gcgaacgtga
     2281 agcgactgct gctgcaaaac gtctgcgacc tgagcaacaa catgaatggt cttcggtttc
     2341 cgtgtttcgt aaagtctgga aacgcggaag tcagcgccct gcaccattat gttccggatc
     2401 tgcatcgcag gatgctgctg gctaccctgt ggaacaccta catctgtatt aacgaagcgc
     2461 tggcattgac cctgagtgat ttttctctgg tcccgccgca tccataccgc cagttgttta
     2521 ccctcacaac gttccagtaa ccgggcatgt tcatcatcag taacccgtat cgtgagcatc
     2581 ctctctcgtt tcatcggtat cattaccccc atgaacagaa atccccctta cacggaggca
     2641 tcagtgacca aacaggaaaa aaccgccctt aacatggccc gctttatcag aagccagaca
     2701 ttaacgcttc tggagaaact caacgagctg gacgcggatg aacaggcaga catctgtgaa
     2761 tcgcttcacg accacgctga tgagctttac cgcaggatcc gcgaaattgt aagcgttaat
     2821 attttgttaa aattcgcgtt aaatttttgt taaatcagct cattttttaa ccaataggcc
     2881 gaaatcggca aaatccctta taaatcaaaa gaatagaccg agatagggtt gagtgttgtt
     2941 ccagtttgga acaagagtcc actattaaag aacgtggact ccaacgtcaa aggnnnnnnn
     3001 nnnnnnnnnn nnnnnnnnnn nnnnnnnnnn nnnnnnnnnn nntnnnnnnn nnnnnnnnnn
     3061 nnnnnnnnnn nnnnnnnnnn nnnnnnnnnn nnnnnnnnnn nnnnnnnnnn nnnnnnnnnn
     3121 nnnnnnnnnn nnnngnnnnn nnnnnnnnnn nnnnnnnnnn nnnnnnnnnn nnnnnnnnnn
     3181 nnnnnnnnnn nnnnnnnnnn nnnnnnnnnn nnnnnnnnnn nnnnnnnnnn nnnnnnnnnn
     3241 nnnnnnnnnn nnnnnnnnnc gcggatcctg cctcgcgcgt ttcggtgatg acggtgaaaa
     3301 cctctgacac atgcagctcc cggagacggt cacagcttgt ctgtaagcgg atgccgggag
     3361 cagacaagcc cgtcagggcg cgtcagcggg tgttggcggg tgtcggggcg cagccatgac
     3421 ccagtcacgt agcgatagcg gagtgtatac tggcttaact atgcggcatc agagcagatt
     3481 gtactgagag tgcaccatat gcggtgtgaa ataccgcaca gatgcgtaag gagaaaatac
     3541 cgcatcaggc gctcttccgc ttcctcgctc actgactcgc tgcgctcggt cgttcggctg
     3601 cggcgagcgg tatcagctca ctcaaaggcg gtaatacggt tatccacaga atcaggggat
     3661 aacgcaggaa agaacatgtg agcaaaaggc cagcaaaagg ccaggaaccg taaaaaggcc
     3721 gcgttgctgg cgtttttcca taggctccgc ccccctgacg agcatcacaa aaatcgacgc
     3781 tcaagtcaga ggtggcgaaa cccgacagga ctataaagat accagggttt ccccctggaa
     3841 gctccctcgt gcgctctcct gttccgaccc tgccgcttac cggatacctg tccgcctttc
     3901 tcccttcggg aagcgtggcg ctttctcata gctcacgctg taggtatctc agttcggtgt
     3961 aggtcgttcg ctccaagctg ggctgtgtgc acgaaccccc cgttcagccc gaccgctgcg
     4021 ccttatccgg taactatcgt cttgagtcca acccggtaag acacgactta tcgccactgg
     4081 cagcagccac tggtaacagg attagcagag cgaggtatgt aggcggtgct acagagttct
     4141 tgaagtggtg gcctaactac ggctacacta gaaggacagt atttggtatc tgcgctctgc
     4201 tgaagccagt taccttcgga aaaagagttg gtagctcttg atccggcaaa caaaccaccg
     4261 ctggtagcgg tggttttttt gtttgcaagc agcagattac gcgcagaaaa aaaggatctc
     4321 aagaagatcc tttgatcttt tctacggggt ctgacgctca gtggaacgaa aactcacgtt
     4381 aagggatttt ggtcatgaga ttatcaaaaa ggatcttcac ctagatcctt ttaaattaaa
     4441 aatgaagttt taaatcaatc taaagtatat atgagtaaac ttggtctgac agttaccaat
     4501 gcttaatcag tgaggcacct atctcagcga tctgtctatt tcgttcatcc atagttgcct
     4561 gactccccgt cgtgtagata actacgatac gggagggctt accatctggc cccagtgctg
     4621 caatgatacc gcgagaccca cgctcaccgg ctccagattt atcagcaata aaccagccag
     4681 ccggaagggc cgagcgcaga agtggtcctg caactttatc cgcctccatc cagtctatta
     4741 attgttgccg ggaagctaga gtaagtagtt cgccagttaa tagtttgcgc aacgttgttg
     4801 ccattgctgc aggcatcgtg gtgtcacgct cgtcgtttgg tatggcttca ttcagctccg
     4861 gttcccaacg atcaaggcga gttacatgat cccccatgtt gtgcaaaaaa gcggttagct
     4921 ccttcggtcc tccgatcgtt gtcagaagta agttggccgc agtgttatca ctcatggtta
     4981 tggcagcact gcataattct cttactgtca tgccatccgt aagatgcttt tctgtgactg
     5041 gtgagtactc aaccaagtca ttctgagaat agtgtatgcg gcgaccgagt tgctcttgcc
     5101 cggcgtcaac acgggataat accgcgccac atagcagaac tttaaaagtg ctcatcattg
     5161 gaaaacgttc ttcggggcga aaactctcaa ggatcttacc gctgttgaga tccagttcga
     5221 tgtaacccac tcgtgcaccc aactgatctt cagcatcttt tactttcacc agcgtttctg
     5281 ggtgagcaaa aacaggaagg caaaatgccg caaaaaaggg aataagggcg acacggaaat
     5341 gttgaatact catactcttc ctttttcaat attattgaag catttatcag ggttattgtc
     5401 tcatgagcgg atacatattt gaatgtattt agaaaaataa acaaataggg gttccgcgca
     5461 catttccccg aaaagtgcca cctgacgtct aagaaaccat tattatcatg acattaacct
     5521 ataaaaatag gcgtatcacg aggccctttc gtcttcaaga attcccgaca ccatcgaatg
     5581 gtgcaaaacc tttcgcggta tggcatgata gcgcccggaa gagagtcaat tcagggtggt
     5641 gaatgtgaaa ccagtaacgt tatacgatgt cgcagagtat gccggtgtct cttatcagac
     5701 cgtttcccgc gtggtgaacc aggccagcca cgtttctgcg aaaacgcggg aaaaagtgga
     5761 agcggcgatg gcggagctga attacattcc caaccgcgtg gcacaacaac tggcgggcaa
     5821 acagtcgttg ctgattggcg ttgccacctc cagtctggcc ctgcacgcgc cgtcgcaaat
     5881 tgtcgcggcg attaaatctc gcgccgatca actgggtgcc agcgtggtgg tgtcgatggt
     5941 agaacgaagc ggcgtcgaag cctgtaaagc ggcggtgcac aatcttctcg cgcaacgcgt
     6001 cagtgggctg atcattaact atccgctgga tgaccaggat gccattgctg tggaagctgc
     6061 ctgcactaat gttccggcgt tatttcttga tgtctctgac cagacaccca tcaacagtat
     6121 tattttctcc catgaagacg gtacgcgact gggcgtggag catctggtcg cattgggtca
     6181 ccagcaaatc gcgctgttag cgggcccatt aagttctgtc tcggcgcgtc tgcgtctggc
     6241 tggctggcat aaatatctca ctcgcaatca aattcagccg atagcggaac gggaaggcga
     6301 ctggagtgcc atgtccggtt ttcaacaaac catgcaaatg ctgaatgagg gcatcgttcc
     6361 cactgcgatg ctggttgcca acgatcagat ggcgctgggc gcaatgcgcg ccattaccga
     6421 gtccgggctg cgcgttggtg cggatatctc ggtagtggga tacgacgata ccgaagacag
     6481 ctcatgttat atcccgccgt taaccaccat caaacaggat tttcgcctgc tggggcaaac
     6541 cagcgtggac cgcttgctgc aactctctca gggccaggcg gtgaagggca atcagctgtt
     6601 gcccgtctca ctggtgaaaa gaaaaaccac cctggcgccc aatacgcaaa ccgcctctcc
     6661 ccgcgcgttg gccgattcat taatgcagct ggcacgacag gtttcccgac tggaaagcgg
     6721 gcagtgagcg caacgcaatt aatgtaagtt agctcactca ttaggcacaa ttctcatgtt
     6781 tgacagctta tcatcgactg cacggtgcac caatgcttct ggcgtcaggc agccatcgga
     6841 agctgtggta tggctgtgca ggtcgtaaat cactgcataa ttcgtgtcgc tcaaggcgca
     6901 ctcccgttct ggataatgtt ttttgcgccg acatcataac ggttctggca aatattctga
     6961 aatgagctg
//
