[The description below was written by a language model from this plasmid's Addgene catalogue record and the feature table of its GenBank file.]
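Description:
pHH0103_DLG4_PDZ_3 is a 6,969 bp bacterial expression plasmid built on the pHH0103 backbone for producing and purifying the third PDZ domain of human DLG4 (also known as PSD95 or SAP90) in E. coli. It replicates from a ColE1/pMB1-type origin accompanied by the pBR322 bom (basis of mobility) region. The feature annotation labels this origin family generically as high copy, whereas the catalogue entry lists the plasmid as low copy. Selection is by ampicillin through the beta-lactamase gene under its own promoter. An f1 phage origin is also present, which in principle allows single-stranded DNA production with helper phage.

Expression is driven by the strong hybrid tac promoter followed by a lac operator. The plasmid carries its own lacI gene under the up-mutated lacIq promoter, so transcription is held off by abundant lac repressor until induced with IPTG. The annotated reading frame begins with a 6xHis tag followed by Schistosoma japonicum glutathione S-transferase, then an HRV 3C (PreScission) protease site and a thrombin site. The PDZ domain itself is not annotated as a feature, but the catalogue states it was cloned between SfiI and NotI sites. It presumably lies in the unannotated stretch between the thrombin site and the downstream bacteriophage fd terminator, which would make it an N-terminally His-GST-tagged fusion. The dual tags permit nickel or glutathione affinity purification, and either protease site could be used to release the domain from the tags. A sizeable region downstream of the terminator also carries no annotation. The plasmid belongs to a collection of peptide-recognition module constructs used in a large-scale survey of high-affinity peptide ligands for such domains.
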