Addgene plasmid #110003: pHH0103_DLG4_PDZ_3
Purpose: Protein expression and purification of DLG4_PDZ_3
Depositing lab: Sachdev Sidhu. Publication: Large-scale survey and database of high affinity ligands for peptide recognition modules. Teyra J, Kelil A, Jain S, Helmy M, Jajodia R, Hooda Y, Gu J, D'Cruz AA, Nicholson SE, Min J, Sudol M, Kim PM, Bader GD, Sidhu SS. Mol Syst Biol. 2020 Dec;16(12):e9310. doi: 10.15252/msb.20199310. PubMed 33438817.
Backbone
  Vector backbone: pHH0103
  Vector type: Bacterial Expression
Growth in bacteria
  Bacterial resistance: Ampicillin, 100 μg/mL
  Growth temperature: 37°C
  Growth strain: DH5alpha
  Copy number: Low Copy
Gene/Insert
  Gene/Insert name: DLG4_PDZ_3
  Species: H. sapiens (human)
  Entrez Gene: DLG4 (a.k.a. MRD62, PSD95, SAP-90, SAP90)
  Cloning method: Restriction Enzyme; 5′ cloning site Sfi1 (unknown if destroyed); 3′ cloning site Not1 (unknown if destroyed)
Terms and licenses: Academic/Nonprofit Terms; Industry Terms: Not Available to Industry
How to cite: pHH0103_DLG4_PDZ_3 was a gift from Sachdev Sidhu (Addgene plasmid # 110003 ; http://n2t.net/addgene:110003 ; RRID:Addgene_110003)
