>Addgene plasmid #110003 | pHH0103_DLG4_PDZ_3 | depositor partial sequence | sequence record 206955 | pHH0103_DLG4_PDZ_3 sequence 264 bps
GGCCCAGCCGGCCCGTATTGTCATCCATCGCGGCAGCACCGGCCTGGGTTTTAACATTGTGGGCGGTGAA
GACGGCGAAGGTATTTTTATCAGTTTCATCCTGGCAGGCGGTCCGGCTGATCTGTCCGGCGAACTGCGTA
AAGGTGACCAGATTCTGAGCGTGAACGGCGTTGATCTGCGCAATGCATCTCACGAACAAGCGGCCATCGC
GCTGAAAAATGCCGGTCAGACCGTTACGATTATCGCCCAATATAAAGCGGCCGC
